>Addgene plasmid #13659 | pLNCX chick src K295R | addgene partial sequence | sequence record 19910 | LNCX 5'-AGCTCGTTTAGTGAACCGTCAGATC-3'
TGTTTTGACCTCATAGAAGACACCGGGACCGATCCAGCCTCCGCGGCCCCAAGCTTATCGATAAGCTGAT
CCCCTGTTTTGCCCTTAGACTATTCAAGTTGCCTCTGTGGATTAGGGCTGGAGGCAGCTCGGATGGTCTG
ACGGCCAGATAAGGCAGGAAAGACAGCTATTGGTAATTGTGAAATACGCTTTTGTCTGTGTGCTGCAGGA
GCTGAGCTGACTCTGCTGGTGGCCTCGCGTACCACTGTGGCCAGGCGGTAGCTGGGACGTGCAGCCGACC
ACCATGGGGAGCAGCAAGAGCAAGCCCAAGGACCCCAGCCAGCGCCGGCGCAGCCTGGAGCCACCCGACA
GCACCCACCACGGGGGATTCCCAGCCTCGCAGACCCCCAACAAGACAGCAGCCCCCGACACGCACCGCAC
CCCCAGCCGCTCCTTTGGGACCGTGGCCACCGAGCCCAAGCTCTTCGGGGGCTTCAACACTTCTGACACC
GTCACGTCGCCGCAGCGTGCCGGGGCACTGGCTGGCGGCGTCACCACTTTCGTGGCTCTCTATGACTACG
AGTCCCGGACTGAAACGGACTTGTCCTTCAAGAAAGGAGAACGCCTGCAGATTGTCAACAACACGGAAGG
TGACTGGTGGCTGGCTCATTCCCTCACTACAGGACAGACGGGCTACATCCCCAGTAACTATGTCGCGCCC
TCAGACTCCATCCAGGCTGA
