[The description below was written by a language model from this plasmid's Addgene catalogue record.]
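Description:
pLNCX chick src K295R is a retroviral mammalian expression plasmid built on the commercial pLNCX backbone (about 6.6 kb without insert). It is propagated in E. coli as a high-copy plasmid under ampicillin selection, and it carries a neomycin resistance marker so that transduced or transfected mammalian cells can be selected with G418. No feature table accompanies the record, so the regulatory elements are not listed explicitly. By its standard design, the pLNCX family is a Moloney murine leukemia virus–derived vector in which the 5′ LTR drives the neomycin resistance gene and an internal CMV immediate-early promoter drives the cloned insert. These elements are flanked by LTRs, and a packaging signal allows the transcript to be packaged into replication-defective virions when the plasmid is introduced into a packaging cell line.

The insert is an approximately 1.9 kb chicken (Gallus gallus) c-src cDNA, cloned into a ClaI site that is retained at both ends. Because the same enzyme flanks the insert, orientation cannot be inferred from the cloning sites alone. The coding sequence carries the K295R substitution, which the record describes as a kinase-dead mutant. This lysine lies in the ATP-binding region of the Src catalytic domain, and replacing it with arginine abolishes phosphotransferase activity while leaving the rest of the protein, including the SH2 and SH3 domains, intact. No epitope tag or reporter is recorded.

The construct is suited to stable expression of catalytically inactive Src in mammalian cells. Typical uses would be as a negative control alongside wild-type or activated Src, or to separate kinase-dependent from scaffolding functions in signalling studies.
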