Addgene plasmid #13659: pLNCX chick src K295R
Depositing lab: Joan Brugge. Depositing organization: Harvard Medical School.
Backbone
  Vector backbone: pLNCX
  Backbone manufacturer: BD Biosciences
  Backbone size w/o insert (bp): 6600
  Vector type: Mammalian Expression, Retroviral
  Selectable markers: Neomycin (select with G418)
Growth in bacteria
  Bacterial resistance: Ampicillin, 100 μg/mL
  Growth temperature: 37°C
  Growth strain: DH5alpha
  Copy number: High Copy
Gene/Insert
  Gene/Insert name: src K295R (alt name: src)
  Species: G. gallus (chicken)
  Insert size (bp): 1900
  Mutation: K295R. Kinase dead mutant.
  Entrez Gene: SRC (a.k.a. PP60C-SCR, SDR, c-src)
  Cloning method: Restriction Enzyme; 5′ cloning site ClaI (not destroyed); 3′ cloning site ClaI (not destroyed)
  Sequencing primers: 5′ LNCX primer
Terms and licenses: Academic/Nonprofit Terms; Industry Terms: Not Available to Industry
How to cite: pLNCX chick src K295R was a gift from Joan Brugge (Addgene plasmid # 13659 ; http://n2t.net/addgene:13659 ; RRID:Addgene_13659)
